Addgene plasmid #65747: pFRT-TODestGFP_RBPMS2
Purpose: expresses GFP-tagged RBPMS2 in mammalian cells
Depositing lab: Thomas Tuschl. Depositing organization: Rockefeller University. Publication: Identification of the RNA recognition element of the RBPMS family of RNA-binding proteins and their transcriptome-wide mRNA targets. Farazi TA, Leonhardt CS, Mukherjee N, Mihailovic A, Li S, Max KE, Meyer C, Yamaji M, Cekan P, Jacobs NC, Gerstberger S, Bognanni C, Larsson E, Ohler U, Tuschl T. RNA. 2014 Jul;20(7):1090-102. doi: 10.1261/rna.045005.114. Epub 2014 May 23. PubMed 24860013.
Backbone
  Vector backbone: pcDNA5/FRT
  Backbone manufacturer: Life Technologies, Modified by Tuschl lab
  Backbone size w/o insert (bp): 5372
  Vector type: Mammalian Expression
  Selectable markers: Hygromycin, Blasticidin
Growth in bacteria
  Bacterial resistance: Ampicillin, 100 μg/mL
  Growth temperature: 37°C
  Growth strain: Top10
  Copy number: Unknown
Gene/Insert
  Gene/Insert name: RBPMS2
  Species: H. sapiens (human)
  Insert size (bp): 633
  Mutation: S13N mutation in RBPMS2
  GenBank ID: NP_919248.1
  Entrez Gene: RBPMS2
  Promoter: CMV, 2x Tet
  Tag / fusion protein: GFP (N terminal on backbone)
  Cloning method: Gateway Cloning
  Sequencing primers: 5′ CMV Forward; 3′ BGH Reverse
Terms and licenses: Academic/Nonprofit Terms; Industry Terms: Not Available to Industry
How to cite: pFRT-TODestGFP_RBPMS2 was a gift from Thomas Tuschl (Addgene plasmid # 65747 ; http://n2t.net/addgene:65747 ; RRID:Addgene_65747)
