[The description below was written by a language model from this plasmid's Addgene catalogue record and pLannotate feature annotations shown in this document.]
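Description:
pFRT-TODestGFP_RBPMS2 is a mammalian expression plasmid built on a laboratory-modified pcDNA5/FRT backbone and made by Gateway cloning into a GFP destination vector. It is propagated in E. coli through a high-copy ColE1/pUC-type origin and an ampicillin resistance gene (β-lactamase with its own promoter). The annotated full sequence is about 6.7 kb.

The expression cassette is driven by the CMV immediate-early enhancer/promoter followed by two tet operator sites. The annotation software labels these operators as short fragments of tet-regulated promoters, which matches the catalogue's "CMV, 2x Tet" entry. In cells that express the Tet repressor, this arrangement keeps transcription off until tetracycline or doxycycline is added. The coding region is EGFP fused through an attB1 site to human RBPMS2, an RNA-binding protein, giving an N-terminally GFP-tagged product. The record notes that the insert carries an S13N substitution. An attB2 site, a V5 epitope sequence and the bovine growth hormone polyadenylation signal lie downstream. The record does not indicate whether the V5 tag is translated in frame with the insert.

Downstream of this cassette, an FRT site sits directly in front of a hygromycin resistance coding sequence with an SV40 polyadenylation signal, and no full promoter is annotated upstream of it. This is the usual design for FLP-mediated integration, in which recombination into a genomic FRT docking site places the marker behind a resident promoter, so hygromycin selects for single-copy integrants. Blasticidin is also listed as a selectable marker, but no blasticidin resistance gene is annotated in the plasmid. The construct is used for inducible expression of GFP-tagged RBPMS2 in mammalian cells, in a study of the RNA recognition element and mRNA targets of the RBPMS family.
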