Features (pLannotate 1.2.2; 27 found; start..end, strand, type, name):
      1..42      +  CDS            V5 tag: epitope tag from simian virus 5
     70..122     -  misc_feature   bom (fragment): basis of mobility region from pBR322
    277..656     +  enhancer       CMV enhancer: human cytomegalovirus immediate early enhancer
    729..746     -  promoter       CMV promoter (fragment): human cytomegalovirus (CMV) immediate early promoter
    809..860     +  promoter       CMVd2 promoter: truncated human cytomegalovirus (CMV) immediate early promoter that yields moderately reduced expression relative to the full-length promoter
    862..881     +  promoter       PLtetO-1 promoter (fragment): modified phage lambda PL promoter with tet operator sites (Lutz and Bujard, 1997)
    883..902     +  promoter       PLtetO-1 promoter (fragment): modified phage lambda PL promoter with tet operator sites (Lutz and Bujard, 1997)
    910..943     +  promoter       TRE3GV promoter (fragment): 3rd-generation Tet-responsive promoter that can be activated by binding of Tet-On® 3G, optimized for retroviral and lentiviral vectors
   1032..1748    +  CDS            EGFP: EGFP is a basic (constitutively fluorescent) green fluorescent protein published in 1996, derived from Aequorea victoria. It is reported to be a rapidly-maturing weak dimer with moderate acid sensitivity.
   1755..1779    +  protein_bind   attB1: mutant version of attB; recombination site for the Gateway® BP reaction BP Clonase™
   1806..2432    +  CDS            RBPMS2: RBPS2_HUMAN - Experimental evidence at protein level: Swiss-Prot protein existence level 1. RNA-binding protein involved in the regulation of smooth muscle cell differentiation and proliferation in the gastrointestinal system (PubMed:25064856). Binds NOG mRNA, the major inhibitor of the bone morphogenetic protein (BMP) pathway. Mediates an increase of NOG mRNA levels, thereby contributing to the negative regulation of BMP signaling pathway and promoting reversible dedifferentiation and proliferation of smooth muscle cells (By similarity). From Homo sapiens (Human).
   2452..2476    -  protein_bind   attB2: mutant version of attB; recombination site for the Gateway® BP reaction BP Clonase™
   2529..2570    +  CDS            V5 tag: epitope tag from simian virus 5
   2656..2880    +  polyA_signal   bGH poly(A) signal: bovine growth hormone polyadenylation signal
   2884..2905    +  promoter       SV40 promoter (fragment): SV40 enhancer and early promoter
   2926..3159    +  rep_origin     f1 ori (fragment) (sequence partly withheld): f1 bacteriophage origin of replication; arrow indicates direction of (+) strand synthesis
   3164..3211    +  protein_bind   FRT: FLP-mediated recombination occurs in the 8-bp core sequence TCTAGAAA (Turan and Bode, 2011). FLP recombinase from the Saccharomyces cerevisiae 2μ plasmid
   3219..4241    +  CDS            HygR: aminoglycoside phosphotransferase from E. coli; aph(4)-Ia; confers resistance to hygromycin
   4251..4376    +  CDS            ble (fragment): BLE_KLEPN - Experimental evidence at protein level: Swiss-Prot protein existence level 1. Binding protein with a strong affinity to the bleomycin family of antibiotics. Binds to CL990; an antimitotic-antibiotic compound. From Klebsiella pneumoniae.
   4371..4492    +  polyA_signal   SV40 poly(A) signal: SV40 polyadenylation signal
   4565..4581    -  protein_bind   lac operator: The lac repressor binds to the lac operator to inhibit transcription in E. coli. This inhibition can be relieved by adding lactose or isopropyl-β-D-thiogalactopyranoside (IPTG). lac repressor encoded by lacI
   4589..4619    -  promoter       lac promoter: promoter for the E. coli lac operon
   4634..4655    -  protein_bind   CAP binding site: CAP binding activates transcription in the presence of cAMP. E. coli catabolite activator protein
   4668..4760    -  CDS            lacI (fragment): lac repressor; lacI; The lac repressor binds to the lac operator to inhibit transcription in E. coli. This inhibition can be relieved by adding lactose or isopropyl-β-D-thiogalactopyranoside (IPTG).
   4943..5531    -  rep_origin     ori: high-copy-number ColE1/pMB1/pBR322/pUC origin of replication
   5702..6562    -  CDS            AmpR: β-lactamase; bla; confers resistance to ampicillin, carbenicillin, and related antibiotics
   6563..6667    -  promoter       AmpR promoter: bla
>Addgene plasmid #65747 | pFRT-TODestGFP_RBPMS2 | depositor full sequence | sequence record 111804 | pFRT-TODestGFP_RBPMS2 sequence 6698 bps
GGTAAGCCTATCCCTAACCCTCTCCTCGGTCTCGATTCTACGGACGGATCGGGAGATCTCCCGATCCCCT
ATGGTGCACTCTCAGTACAATCTGCTCTGATGCCGCATAGTTAAGCCAGTATCTGCTCCCTGCTTGTGTG
TTGGAGGTCGCTGAGTAGTGCGCGAGCAAAATTTAAGCTACAACAAGGCAAGGCTTGACCGACAATTGCA
TGAAGAATCTGCTTAGGGTTAGGCGTTTTGCGCTGCTTCGCGATGTACGGGCCAGATATACGCGTTGACA
TTGATTATTGACTAGTTATTAATAGTAATCAATTACGGGGTCATTAGTTCATAGCCCATATATGGAGTTC
CGCGTTACATAACTTACGGTAAATGGCCCGCCTGGCTGACCGCCCAACGACCCCCGCCCATTGACGTCAA
TAATGACGTATGTTCCCATAGTAACGCCAATAGGGACTTTCCATTGACGTCAATGGGTGGAGTATTTACG
GTAAACTGCCCACTTGGCAGTACATCAAGTGTATCATATGCCAAGTACGCCCCCTATTGACGTCAATGAC
GGTAAATGGCCCGCCTGGCATTATGCCCAGTACATGACCTTATGGGACTTTCCTACTTGGCAGTACATCT
ACGTATTAGTCATCGCTATTACCATGGTGATGCGGTTTTGGCAGTACATCAATGGGCGTGGATAGCGGTT
TGACTCACGGGGATTTCCAAGTCTCCACCCCATTGACGTCAATGGGAGTTTGTTTTGGAACCAAAATCAA
CGGGACTTTCCAAAATGTCGTAACAACTCCGCCCCATTGACGCAAATGGGCGGTAGGCGTGTACGGTGGG
AGGTCTATATAAGCAGAGCTCTCCCTATCAGTGATAGAGATCTCCCTATCAGTGATAGAGATCGTCGACG
AGCTCGTTTAGTGAACCGTCAGATCGCCTGGAGACGCCATCCACGCTGTTTTGACCTCCATAGAAGACAC
CGGGACCGATCCAGCCTCCGGACTCTAGCGTTTAAACTTAAGCTTGGTACCATGGTGAGCAAGGGCGAGG
AGCTGTTCACCGGGGTGGTGCCCATCCTGGTCGAGCTGGACGGCGACGTAAACGGCCACAAGTTCAGCGT
GTCCGGCGAGGGCGAGGGCGATGCCACCTACGGCAAGCTGACCCTGAAGTTCATCTGCACCACCGGCAAG
CTGCCCGTGCCCTGGCCCACCCTCGTGACCACCCTGACCTACGGCGTGCAGTGCTTCAGCCGCTACCCCG
ACCACATGAAGCAGCACGACTTCTTCAAGTCCGCCATGCCCGAAGGCTACGTCCAGGAGCGCACCATCTT
CTTCAAGGACGACGGCAACTACAAGACCCGCGCCGAGGTGAAGTTCGAGGGCGACACCCTGGTGAACCGC
ATCGAGCTGAAGGGCATCGACTTCAAGGAGGACGGCAACATCCTGGGGCACAAGCTGGAGTACAACTACA
ACAGCCACAACGTCTATATCATGGCCGACAAGCAGAAGAACGGCATCAAGGTGAACTTCAAGATCCGCCA
CAACATCGAGGACGGCAGCGTGCAGCTCGCCGACCACTACCAGCAGAACACCCCCATCGGCGACGGCCCC
GTGCTGCTGCCCGACAACCACTACCTGAGCACCCAGTCCGCCCTGAGCAAAGACCCCAACGAGAAGCGCG
ATCACATGGTCCTGCTGGAGTTCGTGACCGCCGCCGGGATCACTCTCGGCATGGACGAGCTGTACAAGAA
GCTTACAAGTTTGTACAAAAAAGCAGGCTCCACCATGGGAACCAATTCAGTCGACATGAGCAACCTGAAG
CCGGACGGCGAGCACGGCGGCAGCACCGGCACCGGCTCCGGCGCGGGCTCCGGCGGCGCCCTGGAGGAGG
AGGTCCGGACACTGTTTGTCAGCGGCCTCCCTGTGGACATTAAACCCAGAGAACTCTACTTGCTCTTCCG
GCCGTTCAAGGGGTATGAAGGGTCCCTGATCAAGCTCACTGCAAGACAGCCTGTTGGTTTTGTGATCTTT
GACAGCCGTGCAGGAGCAGAAGCGGCCAAGAATGCGCTGAACGGTATTCGCTTTGATCCCGAAAATCCAC
AGACTCTGAGGCTAGAGTTTGCCAAAGCCAACACCAAGATGGCCAAGAGCAAGCTAATGGCAACTCCAAA
TCCCAGCAACGTGCACCCCGCCCTAGGAGCACACTTCATCGCACGGGACCCCTATGACCTGATGGGGGCT
GCTCTGATCCCTGCATCCCCAGAGGCCTGGGCCCCCTACCCTTTGTACACCACAGAGCTGACCCCAGCCA
TCTCCCATGCTGCGTTCACCTACCCAACTGCCACTGCCGCTGCCGCCGCCCTCCACGCTCAGGTGCGCTG
GTACCCTTCCTCTGACACCACCCAGCAAGGATGGAAGTACCGTCAGTTCTGTTGAAAGGGTGGGCGCGCC
GACCCAGCTTTCTTGTACAAAGTGGTTGATATCCAGCACAGTGGCGGCCGCTCAAGTCTAGAGGGCCCGC
GGTTCGAAGGTAAGCCTATCCCTAACCCTCTCCTCGGTCTCGATTCTACGCGTACCGGATCCGCGGCCGC
ATAGATAACTGATCCAGTGTGCCTCGAGTCTAGAGGGCCCGTTTAAACCCGCTGATCAGCCTCGACTGTG
CCTTCTAGTTGCCAGCCATCTGTTGTTTGCCCCTCCCCCGTGCCTTCCTTGACCCTGGAAGGTGCCACTC
CCACTGTCCTTTCCTAATAAAATGAGGAAATTGCATCGCATTGTCTGAGTAGGTGTCATTCTATTCTGGG
GGGTGGGGTGGGGCAGGACAGCAAGGGGGAGGATTGGGAAGACAATAGCAGGCATGCTGGGGATGCGGTG
GGCTCTATGGCTTCTGAGGCGGAAAGAACCAGCTGGGGCTCTAGGGGGTATCCCC
[124 nt withheld, positions 2926-3049]
C
[91 nt withheld, positions 3051-3141]
AGGGTGATGGTTCACGTACCTAGAAGTTCCTATTCCGAAGTTCCTATTCTCTAGAAAGTATAGGAACTTC
CTTGGCCAAAAAGCCTGAACTCACCGCGACGTCTGTCGAGAAGTTTCTGATCGAAAAGTTCGACAGCGTC
TCCGACCTGATGCAGCTCTCGGAGGGCGAAGAATCTCGTGCTTTCAGCTTCGATGTAGGAGGGCGTGGAT
ATGTCCTGCGGGTAAATAGCTGCGCCGATGGTTTCTACAAAGATCGTTATGTTTATCGGCACTTTGCATC
GGCCGCGCTCCCGATTCCGGAAGTGCTTGACATTGGGGAATTCAGCGAGAGCCTGACCTATTGCATCTCC
CGCCGTGCACAGGGTGTCACGTTGCAAGACCTGCCTGAAACCGAACTGCCCGCTGTTCTGCAGCCGGTCG
CGGAGGCCATGGATGCGATCGCTGCGGCCGATCTTAGCCAGACGAGCGGGTTCGGCCCATTCGGACCGCA
AGGAATCGGTCAATACACTACATGGCGTGATTTCATATGCGCGATTGCTGATCCCCATGTGTATCACTGG
CAAACTGTGATGGACGACACCGTCAGTGCGTCCGTCGCGCAGGCTCTCGATGAGCTGATGCTTTGGGCCG
AGGACTGCCCCGAAGTCCGGCACCTCGTGCACGCGGATTTCGGCTCCAACAATGTCCTGACGGACAATGG
CCGCATAACAGCGGTCATTGACTGGAGCGAGGCGATGTTCGGGGATTCCCAATACGAGGTCGCCAACATC
TTCTTCTGGAGGCCGTGGTTGGCTTGTATGGAGCAGCAGACGCGCTACTTCGAGCGGAGGCATCCGGAGC
TTGCAGGATCGCCGCGGCTCCGGGCGTATATGCTCCGCATTGGTCTTGACCAACTCTATCAGAGCTTGGT
TGACGGCAATTTCGATGATGCAGCTTGGGCGCAGGGTCGATGCGACGCAATCGTCCGATCCGGAGCCGGG
ACTGTCGGGCGTACACAAATCGCCCGCAGAAGCGCGGCCGTCTGGACCGATGGCTGTGTAGAAGTACTCG
CCGATAGTGGAAACCGACGCCCCAGCACTCGTCCGAGGGCAAAGGAATAGCACGTACTACGAGATTTCGA
TTCCACCGCCGCCTTCTATGAAAGGTTGGGCTTCGGAATCGTTTTCCGGGACGCCGGCTGGATGATCCTC
CAGCGCGGGGATCTCATGCTGGAGTTCTTCGCCCACCCCAACTTGTTTATTGCAGCTTATAATGGTTACA
AATAAAGCAATAGCATCACAAATTTCACAAATAAAGCATTTTTTTCACTGCATTCTAGTTGTGGTTTGTC
CAAACTCATCAATGTATCTTATCATGTCTGTATACCGTCGACCTCTAGCTAGAGCTTGGCGTAATCATGG
TCATAGCTGTTTCCTGTGTGAAATTGTTATCCGCTCACAATTCCACACAACATACGAGCCGGAAGCATAA
AGTGTAAAGCCTGGGGTGCCTAATGAGTGAGCTAACTCACATTAATTGCGTTGCGCTCACTGCCCGCTTT
CCAGTCGGGAAACCTGTCGTGCCAGCTGCATTAATGAATCGGCCAACGCGCGGGGAGAGGCGGTTTGCGT
ATTGGGCGCTCTTCCGCTTCCTCGCTCACTGACTCGCTGCGCTCGGTCGTTCGGCTGCGGCGAGCGGTAT
CAGCTCACTCAAAGGCGGTAATACGGTTATCCACAGAATCAGGGGATAACGCAGGAAAGAACATGTGAGC
AAAAGGCCAGCAAAAGGCCAGGAACCGTAAAAAGGCCGCGTTGCTGGCGTTTTTCCATAGGCTCCGCCCC
CCTGACGAGCATCACAAAAATCGACGCTCAAGTCAGAGGTGGCGAAACCCGACAGGACTATAAAGATACC
AGGCGTTTCCCCCTGGAAGCTCCCTCGTGCGCTCTCCTGTTCCGACCCTGCCGCTTACCGGATACCTGTC
CGCCTTTCTCCCTTCGGGAAGCGTGGCGCTTTCTCATAGCTCACGCTGTAGGTATCTCAGTTCGGTGTAG
GTCGTTCGCTCCAAGCTGGGCTGTGTGCACGAACCCCCCGTTCAGCCCGACCGCTGCGCCTTATCCGGTA
ACTATCGTCTTGAGTCCAACCCGGTAAGACACGACTTATCGCCACTGGCAGCAGCCACTGGTAACAGGAT
TAGCAGAGCGAGGTATGTAGGCGGTGCTACAGAGTTCTTGAAGTGGTGGCCTAACTACGGCTACACTAGA
AGGACAGTATTTGGTATCTGCGCTCTGCTGAAGCCAGTTACCTTCGGAAAAAGAGTTGGTAGCTCTTGAT
CCGGCAAACAAACCACCGCTGGTAGCGGTGGTTTTTTTGTTTGCAAGCAGCAGATTACGCGCAGAAAAAA
AGGATCTCAAGAAGATCCTTTGATCTTTTCTACGGGGTCTGACGCTCAGTGGAACGAAAACTCACGTTAA
GGGATTTTGGTCATGAGATTATCAAAAAGGATCTTCACCTAGATCCTTTTAAATTAAAAATGAAGTTTTA
AATCAATCTAAAGTATATATGAGTAAACTTGGTCTGACAGTTACCAATGCTTAATCAGTGAGGCACCTAT
CTCAGCGATCTGTCTATTTCGTTCATCCATAGTTGCCTGACTCCCCGTCGTGTAGATAACTACGATACGG
GAGGGCTTACCATCTGGCCCCAGTGCTGCAATGATACCGCGAGACCCACGCTCACCGGCTCCAGATTTAT
CAGCAATAAACCAGCCAGCCGGAAGGGCCGAGCGCAGAAGTGGTCCTGCAACTTTATCCGCCTCCATCCA
GTCTATTAATTGTTGCCGGGAAGCTAGAGTAAGTAGTTCGCCAGTTAATAGTTTGCGCAACGTTGTTGCC
ATTGCTACAGGCATCGTGGTGTCACGCTCGTCGTTTGGTATGGCTTCATTCAGCTCCGGTTCCCAACGAT
CAAGGCGAGTTACATGATCCCCCATGTTGTGCAAAAAAGCGGTTAGCTCCTTCGGTCCTCCGATCGTTGT
CAGAAGTAAGTTGGCCGCAGTGTTATCACTCATGGTTATGGCAGCACTGCATAATTCTCTTACTGTCATG
CCATCCGTAAGATGCTTTTCTGTGACTGGTGAGTACTCAACCAAGTCATTCTGAGAATAGTGTATGCGGC
GACCGAGTTGCTCTTGCCCGGCGTCAATACGGGATAATACCGCGCCACATAGCAGAACTTTAAAAGTGCT
CATCATTGGAAAACGTTCTTCGGGGCGAAAACTCTCAAGGATCTTACCGCTGTTGAGATCCAGTTCGATG
TAACCCACTCGTGCACCCAACTGATCTTCAGCATCTTTTACTTTCACCAGCGTTTCTGGGTGAGCAAAAA
CAGGAAGGCAAAATGCCGCAAAAAAGGGAATAAGGGCGACACGGAAATGTTGAATACTCATACTCTTCCT
TTTTCAATATTATTGAAGCATTTATCAGGGTTATTGTCTCATGAGCGGATACATATTTGAATGTATTTAG
AAAAATAAACAAATAGGGGTTCCGCGCACATTTCCCCGAAAAGTGCCACCTGACGTC
