>Addgene plasmid #65747 | pFRT-TODestGFP_RBPMS2 | addgene partial sequence | sequence record 114932 | CMV-F 5'-CGCAAATGGGCGGTAGGCGTG-3'
ATAGAGATCTCCCTATCAGTGATAGAGATCGTCGACGAGCTCGTTTAGTGAACCGTCAGATCGCCTGGAG
ACGCCATCCACGCTGTTTTGACCTCCATAGAAGACACCGGGACCGATCCAGCCTCCGGACTCTAGCGTTT
AAACTTAAGCTTGGTACCATGGTGAGCAAGGGCGAGGAGCTGTTCACCGGGGTGGTGCCCATCCTGGTCG
AGCTGGACGGCGACGTAAACGGCCACAAGTTCAGCGTGTCCGGCGAGGGCGAGGGCGATGCCACCTACGG
CAAGCTGACCCTGAAGTTCATCTGCACCACCGGCAAGCTGCCCGTGCCCTGGCCCACCCTCGTGACCACC
CTGACCTACGGCGTGCAGTGCTTCAGCCGCTACCCCGACCACATGAAGCAGCACGACTTCTTCAAGTCCG
CCATGCCCGAAGGCTACGTCCAGGAGCGCACCATCTTCTTCAAGGACGACGGCAACTACAAGACCCGCGC
CGAGGTGAAGTTCGAGGGCGACACCCTGGTGAACCGCATCGAGCTGAAGGGCATCGACTTCAAGGAGGAC
GGCAACATCCTGGGGCACAAGCTGGAGTACAACTACAACAGCCACAACGTCTATATCATGGCCGACAAGC
AGAAGAACGGCATCAAGGTGAACTTCAAGATCCGCCACAACATCGAGGACGGCAGCGTGCAGCTCGCCGA
CCACTACCAGCAGAACACCCCCATCGGCGACGGCCCCGTGCTGCTGCCCGACAACCACTACCTGAGCACC
CAGTCCGCCCTGAGCAAAGACCCCAACGAGAAGCGCGATCACATGGTCCT
