>Addgene plasmid #65747 | pFRT-TODestGFP_RBPMS2 | addgene partial sequence | sequence record 114933 | BGH-rev 5'-TAGAAGGCACAGTCGAGG-3'
CGAGACCGAGGAGAGGGTTAGGGATAGGCTTACCTTCGAACCGCGGGCCCTCTAGACTTGAGCGGCCGCC
ACTGTGCTGGATATCAACCACTTTGTACAAGAAAGCTGGGTGTCAACAGAACTGACGGTACTTCCATCCT
TGCTGGGTGGTGTCAGAGGAAGGGTACCAGCGCACCTGAGCGTGGAGGGCGGCGGCAGCGGCAGTGGCAG
TTGGGTAGGTGAACGCAGCATGGGAGATGGCTGGGGTCAGCTCTGTGGTGTACAAAGGGTAGGGGGCCCA
GGCCTCTGGGGATGCAGGGATCAGAGCAGCCCCCATCAGGTCATAGGGGTCCCGTGCGATGAAGTGTGCT
CCTAGGGCGGGGTGCACGTTGCTGGGATTTGGAGTTGCCATTAGCTTGCTCTTGGCCATCTTGGTGTTGG
CTTTGGCAAACTCTAGCCTCAGAGTCTGTGGATTTTCGGGATCAAAGCGAATACCGTTCAGCGCATTCTT
GGCCGCTTCTGCTCCTGCACGGCTGTCAAAGATCACAAAACCAACAGGCTGTCTTGCAGTGAGCTTGATC
AGGGACCCTTCATACCCCTTGAACGGCCGGAAGAGCAAGTAGAGTTCTCTGGGTTTAATGTCCACAGGGA
GGCCGCTGACAAACAGTGTCCGGACCTCCTCCTCCAGGGCGCCGCCGGAGCCCGCGCCGGAGCCGGTGCC
GGTGTTGCCGCCGTGCTCGCCGTCCGGCTTCAGGTTGCTCATGAAGCCTGCTTTTTTGTACAAACTTGTA
